Addgene plasmid #119251: pJMP1161
Purpose: rfp "test" strain
Depositing lab: Carol Gross & Jason Peters & Oren Rosenberg. Depositing organization: University of California, San Francisco (UCSF). Publication: Enabling genetic analysis of diverse bacteria with Mobile-CRISPRi. Peters JM, Koo BM, Patino R, Heussler GE, Hearne CC, Qu J, Inclan YF, Hawkins JS, Lu CHS, Silvis MR, Harden MM, Osadnik H, Peters JE, Engel JN, Dutton RJ, Grossman AD, Gross CA, Rosenberg OS. Nat Microbiol. 2019 Jan 7. pii: 10.1038/s41564-018-0327-z. doi: 10.1038/s41564-018-0327-z. PubMed 30617347.
Backbone
  Vector backbone: R6Kgamma
  Vector type: Bacterial Expression
  Selectable markers: Gentamicin
Growth in bacteria
  Bacterial resistance: Ampicillin, 100 μg/mL
  Growth temperature: 37°C
  Growth strain: BW25141
  Copy number: High Copy
Gene/Insert
  Gene/Insert name: dcas9
  Mutation: D10A and H840A
  Cloning method: Gibson Cloning
Terms and licenses: Academic/Nonprofit Terms; Industry Terms: Not Available to Industry
How to cite: pJMP1161 was a gift from Carol Gross & Jason Peters & Oren Rosenberg (Addgene plasmid # 119251 ; http://n2t.net/addgene:119251 ; RRID:Addgene_119251)
