[The description below was written by a language model from this plasmid's Addgene catalogue record and the feature table of its GenBank file.]
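Description:
pJMP1161 is an 11.6 kb conjugative mini-Tn7 delivery plasmid from the Mobile-CRISPRi system, built on an R6K gamma backbone. The R6K gamma origin depends on the pi initiator protein, so the plasmid replicates only in pir-type E. coli hosts and behaves as a suicide vector in recipient bacteria. An incP origin of transfer allows mobilisation by conjugation. A beta-lactamase gene outside the transposon provides ampicillin selection during propagation.

The payload lies between the Tn7R and Tn7L ends and is intended to be inserted into a recipient chromosome by Tn7 transposition; the transposase is not encoded here and would have to be supplied separately. Inside the transposon, a gentamicin acetyltransferase gene driven by the class 1 integron Pc promoter selects for integrants. It is flanked by FRT sites, so FLP recombinase can later remove it. Streptococcus pyogenes dCas9 (D10A and H840A, nuclease-dead) carries a C-terminal 3xMyc tag and is expressed from the PLlacO-1 promoter. That promoter's lac operators are repressed by LacI, produced from a lacIq cassette on the same element, which makes dCas9 IPTG-inducible. An mRFP1 reporter with a strong ribosome binding site is expressed from the constitutive J23119 promoter, and multiple terminators insulate the modules from one another.

The stated purpose is an rfp "test" strain, meaning the integrated mRFP1 serves as a fluorescent readout of CRISPRi knockdown. An "RR1" site annotated within mRFP1 may mark a guide target, but neither feature table annotates an sgRNA cassette, so the record does not show whether a guide is present. The two tables cover the same sequence; the second is simply annotated in more detail.
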