LOCUS       Exported 11653 bp ds-DNA circular SYN 12-MAY-2021
DEFINITION  rfp ""test"" strain.
ACCESSION   .
VERSION     .
KEYWORDS    pJMP1161
SOURCE      synthetic DNA construct
  ORGANISM  synthetic DNA construct
REFERENCE   1 (bases 1 to 11653)
  AUTHORS   Peters JM, Koo BM, Patino R, Heussler GE, Hearne CC, Qu J, Inclan
            YF, Hawkins JS, Lu CHS, Silvis MR, Harden MM, Osadnik H, Peters JE,
            Engel JN, Dutton RJ, Grossman AD, Gross CA, Rosenberg OS
  TITLE     Enabling genetic analysis of diverse bacteria with Mobile-CRISPRi.
  JOURNAL   Nat Microbiol. 2019 Jan 7. pii: 10.1038/s41564-018-0327-z. doi:
            10.1038/s41564-018-0327-z.
  PUBMED    30617347
REFERENCE   2 (bases 1 to 11653)
  AUTHORS   .
  TITLE     Direct Submission
  JOURNAL   Exported May 12, 2021 from SnapGene Server 1.1.58
            http://www.snapgene.com
FEATURES             Location/Qualifiers
     source          1..11653
                     /organism="synthetic DNA construct"
                     /mol_type="other DNA"
     oriT            8..116
                     /note="incP origin of transfer"
     rep_origin      385..773
                     /label=R6K gamma ori
                     /note="gamma replication origin from E. coli plasmid R6K;
                     requires the R6K initiator protein pi for replication"
     CDS             complement(1074..1934)
                     /codon_start=1
                     /gene="bla"
                     /product="beta-lactamase"
                     /label=AmpR
                     /note="confers resistance to ampicillin, carbenicillin, and
                     related antibiotics"
                     /translation="MSIQHFRVALIPFFAAFCLPVFAHPETLVKVKDAEDQLGARVGYI
                     ELDLNSGKILESFRPEERFPMMSTFKVLLCGAVLSRIDAGQEQLGRRIHYSQNDLVEYS
                     PVTEKHLTDGMTVRELCSAAITMSDNTAANLLLTTIGGPKELTAFLHNMGDHVTRLDRW
                     EPELNEAIPNDERDTTMPVAMATTLRKLLTGELLTLASRQQLIDWMEADKVAGPLLRSA
                     LPAGWFIADKSGAGERGSRGIIAALGPDGKPSRIVVIYTTGSQATMDERNRQIAEIGAS
                     LIKHW"
     primer_bind     1697..1716
                     /label=Amp-R
                     /note="Ampicillin resistance gene, reverse primer"
     promoter        complement(1935..2039)
                     /gene="bla"
                     /label=AmpR promoter
     primer_bind     2107..2125
                     /label=pBRforEco
                     /note="pBR322 vectors, upsteam of EcoRI site, forward
                     primer"
     primer_bind     complement(2163..2185)
                     /label=pGEX 3'
                     /note="pGEX vectors, reverse primer"
     primer_bind     2285..2304
                     /label=pRS-marker
                     /note="pRS vectors, use to sequence yeast selectable
                     marker"
     primer_bind     2718..2734
                     /label=pBluescriptKS
                     /note="For pBluescript vector"
     primer_bind     2719..2735
                     /label=KS primer
                     /note="common sequencing primer, one of multiple similar
                     variants"
     terminator      2763..2857
                     /label=lambda t0 terminator
                     /note="transcription terminator from phage lambda"
     terminator      2960..3046
                     /gene="Escherichia coli rrnB"
                     /label=rrnB T1 terminator
                     /note="transcription terminator T1 from the E. coli rrnB
                     gene"
     protein_bind    3097..3144
                     /label=FRT
                     /bound_moiety="FLP recombinase from the Saccharomyces
                     cerevisiae 2u plasmid"
                     /note="FLP-mediated recombination occurs in the 8-bp core
                     sequence TCTAGAAA (Turan and Bode, 2011)."
     CDS             complement(3192..3725)
                     /codon_start=1
                     /gene="aacC1"
                     /product="gentamycin acetyltransferase"
                     /label=GmR
                     /note="confers resistance to gentamycin"
                     /translation="MLRSSNDVTQQGSRPKTKLGGSSMGIIRTCRLGPDQVKSMRAALD
                     LFGREFGDVATYSQHQPDSDYLGNLLRSKTFIALAAFDQEAVVGALAAYVLPKFEQPRS
                     EIYIYDLAVSGEHRRQGIATALINLLKHEANALGAYVIYVQADYGDDPAVALYTKLGIR
                     EEVMHFDIDPSTAT"
     promoter        complement(3914..3942)
                     /gene="intI1 (promoter lies within the coding sequence)"
                     /label=Pc promoter
                     /note="class 1 integron promoter"
     protein_bind    4059..4106
                     /label=FRT
                     /bound_moiety="FLP recombinase from the Saccharomyces
                     cerevisiae 2u plasmid"
                     /note="FLP-mediated recombination occurs in the 8-bp core
                     sequence TCTAGAAA (Turan and Bode, 2011)."
     CDS             complement(4244..4921)
                     /codon_start=1
                     /product="monomeric derivative of DsRed (Campbell et al.,
                     2002)"
                     /label=mRFP1
                     /translation="MASSEDVIKEFMRFKVRMEGSVNGHEFEIEGEGEGRPYEGTQTAK
                     LKVTKGGPLPFAWDILSPQFQYGSKAYVKHPADIPDYLKLSFPEGFKWERVMNFEDGGV
                     VTVTQDSSLQDGEFIYKVKLRGTNFPSDGPVMQKKTMGWEASTERMYPEDGALKGEIKM
                     RLKLKDGGHYDAEVKTTYMAKKPVQLPGAYKTDIKLDITSHNEDYTIVEQYERAEGRHS
                     TGA"
     RBS             4928..4939
                     /note="strong bacterial ribosome binding site (Elowitz and
                     Leibler, 2000)"
     CDS             complement(5388..6470)
                     /codon_start=1
                     /gene="lacI"
                     /product="lac repressor"
                     /label=lacI
                     /note="The lac repressor binds to the lac operator to
                     inhibit transcription in E. coli. This inhibition can be
                     relieved by adding lactose or
                     isopropyl-beta-D-thiogalactopyranoside (IPTG)."
                     /translation="MKPVTLYDVAEYAGVSYQTVSRVVNQASHVSAKTREKVEAAMAEL
                     NYIPNRVAQQLAGKQSLLIGVATSSLALHAPSQIVAAIKSRADQLGASVVVSMVERSGV
                     EACKAAVHNLLAQRVSGLIINYPLDDQDAIAVEAACTNVPALFLDVSDQTPINSIIFSH
                     EDGTRLGVEHLVALGHQQIALLAGPLSSVSARLRLAGWHKYLTRNQIQPIAEREGDWSA
                     MSGFQQTMQMLNEGIVPTAMLVANDQMALGAMRAITESGLRVGADISVVGYDDTEDSSC
                     YIPPLTTIKQDFRLLGQTSVDRLLQLSQGQAVKGNQLLPVSLVKRKTTLAPNTQTASPR
                     ALADSLMQLARQVSRLESGQ"
     primer_bind     6432..6451
                     /label=LacI-R
                     /note="LacI, reverse primer"
     promoter        complement(6471..6548)
                     /gene="lacI (mutant)"
                     /label=lacIq promoter
                     /note="In the lacIq allele, a single base change in the
                     promoter boosts expression of the lacI gene about 10-fold."
     protein_bind    6900..6914
                     /label=lac operator
                     /bound_moiety="lac repressor encoded by lacI"
                     /note="The lac repressor binds to the lac operator to
                     inhibit transcription in E. coli. This inhibition can be
                     relieved by adding lactose or
                     isopropyl-beta-D-thiogalactopyranoside (IPTG)."
     protein_bind    6921..6937
                     /label=lac operator
                     /bound_moiety="lac repressor encoded by lacI"
                     /note="The lac repressor binds to the lac operator to
                     inhibit transcription in E. coli. This inhibition can be
                     relieved by adding lactose or
                     isopropyl-beta-D-thiogalactopyranoside (IPTG)."
     CDS             6979..11082
                     /codon_start=1
                     /product="catalytically dead mutant of the Cas9
                     endonuclease from the Streptococcus pyogenes Type II
                     CRISPR/Cas system"
                     /label=dCas9
                     /note="RNA-guided DNA-binding protein that lacks
                     endonuclease activity due to the D10A mutation in the RuvC
                     catalytic domain and the H840A mutation in the HNH
                     catalytic domain"
                     /translation="MDKKYSIGLAIGTNSVGWAVITDEYKVPSKKFKVLGNTDRHSIKK
                     NLIGALLFDSGETAEATRLKRTARRRYTRRKNRICYLQEIFSNEMAKVDDSFFHRLEES
                     FLVEEDKKHERHPIFGNIVDEVAYHEKYPTIYHLRKKLVDSTDKADLRLIYLALAHMIK
                     FRGHFLIEGDLNPDNSDVDKLFIQLVQTYNQLFEENPINASGVDAKAILSARLSKSRRL
                     ENLIAQLPGEKKNGLFGNLIALSLGLTPNFKSNFDLAEDAKLQLSKDTYDDDLDNLLAQ
                     IGDQYADLFLAAKNLSDAILLSDILRVNTEITKAPLSASMIKRYDEHHQDLTLLKALVR
                     QQLPEKYKEIFFDQSKNGYAGYIDGGASQEEFYKFIKPILEKMDGTEELLVKLNREDLL
                     RKQRTFDNGSIPHQIHLGELHAILRRQEDFYPFLKDNREKIEKILTFRIPYYVGPLARG
                     NSRFAWMTRKSEETITPWNFEEVVDKGASAQSFIERMTNFDKNLPNEKVLPKHSLLYEY
                     FTVYNELTKVKYVTEGMRKPAFLSGEQKKAIVDLLFKTNRKVTVKQLKEDYFKKIECFD
                     SVEISGVEDRFNASLGTYHDLLKIIKDKDFLDNEENEDILEDIVLTLTLFEDREMIEER
                     LKTYAHLFDDKVMKQLKRRRYTGWGRLSRKLINGIRDKQSGKTILDFLKSDGFANRNFM
                     QLIHDDSLTFKEDIQKAQVSGQGDSLHEHIANLAGSPAIKKGILQTVKVVDELVKVMGR
                     HKPENIVIEMARENQTTQKGQKNSRERMKRIEEGIKELGSQILKEHPVENTQLQNEKLY
                     LYYLQNGRDMYVDQELDINRLSDYDVDAIVPQSFLKDDSIDNKVLTRSDKNRGKSDNVP
                     SEEVVKKMKNYWRQLLNAKLITQRKFDNLTKAERGGLSELDKAGFIKRQLVETRQITKH
                     VAQILDSRMNTKYDENDKLIREVKVITLKSKLVSDFRKDFQFYKVREINNYHHAHDAYL
                     NAVVGTALIKKYPKLESEFVYGDYKVYDVRKMIAKSEQEIGKATAKYFFYSNIMNFFKT
                     EITLANGEIRKRPLIETNGETGEIVWDKGRDFATVRKVLSMPQVNIVKKTEVQTGGFSK
                     ESILPKRNSDKLIARKKDWDPKKYGGFDSPTVAYSVLVVAKVEKGKSKKLKSVKELLGI
                     TIMERSSFEKNPIDFLEAKGYKEVKKDLIIKLPKYSLFELENGRKRMLASAGELQKGNE
                     LALPSKYVNFLYLASHYEKLKGSPEDNEQKQLFVEQHKHYLDEIIEQISEFSKRVILAD
                     ANLDKVLSAYNKHRDKPIREQAENIIHLFTLTNLGAPAAFKYFDTTIDRKRYTSTKEVL
                     DATLIHQSITGLYETRIDLSQLGGD"
     CDS             11092..11181
                     /codon_start=1
                     /product="3 tandem Myc epitope tags"
                     /label=3xMyc
                     /translation="EQKLISEEDLEQKLISEEDLEQKLISEEDL"
     mobile_element  11337..11502
                     /mobile_element_type="transposon:Tn7"
                     /note="mini-Tn7 element (left end of the Tn7 transposon)"
ORIGIN
        1 agcttatcgg ccagcctcgc agagcaggat tcccgttgag caccgccagg tgcgaataag
       61 ggacagtgaa gaaggaacac ccgctcgcgg gtgggcctac ttcacctatc ctgcccggct
      121 gacgccgttg gatacaccaa ggaaagtcta cacgaaccct ttggcaaaat cctgtatatc
      181 gtgcgaaaaa ggatggatat accgaaaaaa tcgctataat gaccccgaag cagggttatg
      241 cagcggaaag tataccttaa ggaatcccct gataacgcag gaaagaacat gtgagcaaaa
      301 ggccagcaaa aggccaggaa ccgtaaaaag gccgcactcc ctgcctctgt catcacgata
      361 ctgtgatgcc atggctaatt cccatgtcag ccgttaagtg ttcctgtgtc actcaaaatt
      421 gctttgagag gctctaaggg cttctcagtg cgttacatcc ctggcttgtt gtccacaacc
      481 gttaaacctt aaaagcttta aaagccttat atattctttt ttttcttata aaacttaaaa
      541 ccttagaggc tatttaagtt gctgatttat attaatttta ttgttcaaac atgagagctt
      601 agtacgtgaa acatgagagc ttagtacgtt agccatgaga gcttagtacg ttagccatga
      661 gggtttagtt cgttaaacat gagagcttag tacgttaaac atgagagctt agtacgtgaa
      721 acatgagagc ttagtacgta ctatcaacag gttgaactgc tgatcttcag atcctctacg
      781 ccggacgcat cgtggccgga tcttgcggcc gcaaaaatta aaaatgaagt tttaaatcaa
      841 tctaaagtat atatgagtaa acttggtctg acagttacca atgcttaatc agtgaggcac
      901 caataactgc ctttgatctt ttctacgggg tctgacgctc agtggaacga aaactcacgt
      961 taagggattt tggtcatgag attatcaaaa aggatcttca cctagatcct tttaaattaa
     1021 aaatgaagtt ttaaatcaat ctaaagtata tatgagtaaa cttggtctga cagttaccaa
     1081 tgcttaatca gtgaggcacc tatctcagcg atctgtctat ttcgttcatc catagttgcc
     1141 tgactccccg tcgtgtagat aactacgata cgggagggct taccatctgg ccccagtgct
     1201 gcaatgatac cgcgggaccc acgctcaccg gctccagatt tatcagcaat aaaccagcca
     1261 gccggaaggg ccgagcgcag aagtggtcct gcaactttat ccgcctccat ccagtctatt
     1321 aattgttgcc gggaagctag agtaagtagt tcgccagtta atagtttgcg caacgttgtt
     1381 gccattgcta caggcatcgt ggtgtcacgc tcgtcgtttg gtatggcttc attcagctcc
     1441 ggttcccaac gatcaaggcg agttacatga tcccccatgt tgtgcaaaaa agcggttagc
     1501 tccttcggtc ctccgatcgt tgtcagaagt aagttggccg cagtgttatc actcatggtt
     1561 atggcagcac tgcataattc tcttactgtc atgccatccg taagatgctt ttctgtgact
     1621 ggtgagtact caaccaagtc attctgagaa tagtgtatgc ggcgaccgag ttgctcttgc
     1681 ccggcgtcaa tacgggataa taccgcgcca catagcagaa ctttaaaagt gctcatcatt
     1741 ggaaaacgtt cttcggggcg aaaactctca aggatcttac cgctgttgag atccagttcg
     1801 atgtaaccca ctcgtgcacc caactgatct tcagcatctt ttactttcac cagcgtttct
     1861 gggtgagcaa aaacaggaag gcaaaatgcc gcaaaaaagg gaataagggc gacacggaaa
     1921 tgttgaatac tcatactctt cctttttcaa tattattgaa gcatttatca gggttattgt
     1981 ctcatgagcg gatacatatt tgaatgtatt tagaaaaata aacaaatagg ggttccgcgc
     2041 acatttcccc gaaaagtgcc acctgacgtc taagaaacca ttattatcat gacattaacc
     2101 tataaaaata ggcgtatcac gaggcccttt cgtctcgcgc gtttcggtga cgacggtgaa
     2161 aacctctgac acatgcagct cccggagacg gtcacagctt gtctgtaagc ggatgccggg
     2221 agcagacaag cccgtcaggg cgcgtcagcg ggtgttggcg ggtgtcgggg ctggcttaac
     2281 tatgcggcat cagagcagat tgtactgaga gtgcaccata tgcggtgtga aataccgcac
     2341 agatgcgtaa ggagaaaata ccgcatcagg cgccattcgc cattcaggct gcgcaactgt
     2401 tgggaagggc gatcggtgcg ggcctcttcg ctattacgcc agctagagga ccagccgcgt
     2461 aacctggcaa aatcggttac ggttgagtaa taaatggatg ccctgcgtaa gcaggtgtgg
     2521 gcggacaata aagtcttaaa ctgaacaaaa tagatctaaa ctatgacaat aaagtcttaa
     2581 actagacaga atagttgtaa actgaaatca gtccagttat gctgtgaaaa agcatactgg
     2641 acttttgtta tggctaaagc aaactcttca ttttctgaag tgcaaattgc ccgtcgtatt
     2701 aaagaggggc gtggggttcg aggtcgacgg tatcgataag ctagcttaat tagctgagct
     2761 tggactcctg ttgatagatc cagtaatgac ctcagaactc catctggatt tgttcagaac
     2821 gctcggttgc cgccgggcgt tttttattgg tgagaatcca agctagactg cgatgagtgg
     2881 cagggcgggg cgtaattttt ttaaggcagt tattggtgcc cttaaacgcc tggggtaatg
     2941 actctctagc ttgaggcatc aaataaaacg aaaggctcag tcgaaagact gggcctttcg
     3001 ttttatctgt tgtttgtcgg tgaacgctct cctgagtagg acaaatccgc cgctaggagc
     3061 ttgcggcccg gacgatgagc tcgaattggg gatcttgaag tacctattcc gaagttccta
     3121 ttctctagaa agtataggaa cttcagagcg cttttgaagc tgatgctcga gatctcggct
     3181 tgaacgaatt gttaggtggc ggtacttggg tcgatatcaa agtgcatcac ttcttcccgt
     3241 atgcccaact ttgtatagag agccactgcg ggatcgtcac cgtaatctgc ttgcacgtag
     3301 atcacataag caccaagcgc gttggcctca tgcttgagga gattgatgag cgcggtggca
     3361 atgccctgcc tccggtgctc tccggagact gcgagatcat agatatagat ctcactacgc
     3421 ggctgctcaa acttgggcag aacgtaagcc gcgagagcgc caacaaccgc ttcttggtcg
     3481 aaggcagcaa gcgcgatgaa tgtcttacta cggagcaagt tcccgaggta atcggagtcc
     3541 ggctgatgtt gggagtaggt ggctacgtct ccgaactcac gaccgaaaag atcaagagca
     3601 gcccgcatgg atttgacttg gtcagggccg agcctacatg tgcgaatgat gcccatactt
     3661 gagccaccta actttgtttt agggcgactg ccctgctgcg taacatcgtt gctgctgcgt
     3721 aacatcgttg ctgctccata acatcaaaca tcgacccacg gcgtaacgcg cttgctgctt
     3781 ggatgcccga ggcatagact gtacaaaaaa acagtcataa caagccatga aaaccgccac
     3841 tgcgccgtta ccaccgctgc gttcggtcaa ggttctggac cagttgcgtg agcgcatacg
     3901 ctacttgcat tacagtttac gaaccgaaca ggcttatgtc aactgggttc gtgccttcat
     3961 ccgtttccac ggtgtgcgtc catgggcaaa tattatacgc aaggcgacaa ggctcgagag
     4021 ttcaacagac agccttcgtt cttatggccg ttcaggagga agttcctatt ccgaagttcc
     4081 tattctctag aaagtatagg aacttcttga gaagagaaaa gaaaaccgcc gatcctgtcc
     4141 accgcattac tgcaaggtag tggacaagac cggcggtctt aagttttttg gctgaaacga
     4201 atgacgaaaa ggctgtctga gcaaatccag gaggtcgttt ttattaagca ccggtggagt
     4261 gacgaccttc agcacgttcg tactgttcaa cgatggtgta gtcttcgttg tgggaggtga
     4321 tgtccagttt gatgtcggtt ttgtaagcac ccggcagctg aaccggtttt ttagccatgt
     4381 aggtggtttt aacttcagcg tcgtagtgac caccgtcttt cagtttcaga cgcattttga
     4441 tttcaccttt cagagcaccg tcttccgggt acatacgttc ggtggaagct tcccaaccca
     4501 tggttttttt ctgcataacc ggaccgtcgg acgggaagtt ggtaccacgc agtttaactt
     4561 tgtagatgaa ctcaccgtct tgcagggagg agtcctgggt aacggtaaca acaccaccgt
     4621 cttcgaagtt cataacacgt tcccatttga aaccttccgg gaaggacagt ttcaggtagt
     4681 ccgggatgtc agccgggtgt ttaacgtaag ctttggaacc gtactggaac tgcggggaca
     4741 ggatgtccca agcgaacggc agcggaccac ctttggtaac tttcagttta gcggtctggg
     4801 taccttcgta cggacgacct tcaccttcac cttcgatttc gaactcgtga ccgttaacgg
     4861 aaccttccat acgaactttg aaacgcatga actctttgat aacgtcttcg ctactcgcca
     4921 tggtaccttt ctcctcttta attaattcag atctattata cctaggactg agctagctgt
     4981 caaattcacc accctgaatt gactctcaaa ccgtattagc ccggtatttt ggaaatagcg
     5041 gaagcactga cttttgttat caataaaaaa ggccccccgt tagggaggcc ttattgttcg
     5101 tctactcgga agagcgagag acaacagaac ggtcagccac atgaattctt tcagctcagt
     5161 cgataggtag taggcaagag tagtcgcacc tttggtcgaa aaaaaaagcc cgcactgtca
     5221 ggtgcgggct tttttctgtg tttccccaaa agtaaaaacc cgccgaagcg ggtttttacg
     5281 taaaacaggt gaaactgacc agacgagaag gctttggagg tgataatggg gctcaaggac
     5341 cctggggtgc ctaatgagtg agctaactta cattaattgc gttgcgctca ctgcccgctt
     5401 tccagtcggg aaacctgtcg tgccagctgc attaatgaat cggccaacgc gcggggagag
     5461 gcggtttgcg tattgggcgc cagggtggtt tttcttttca ccagtgagac gggcaacagc
     5521 tgattgccct tcaccgcctg gccctgagag agttgcagca agcggtccac gctggtttgc
     5581 cccagcaggc gaaaatcctg tttgatggtg gttaacggcg ggatataaca tgagctgtct
     5641 tcggtatcgt cgtatcccac taccgagata tccgcaccaa cgcgcagccc ggactcggta
     5701 atggcgcgca ttgcgcccag cgccatctga tcgttggcaa ccagcatcgc agtgggaacg
     5761 atgccctcat tcagcatttg catggtttgt tgaaaaccgg acatggcact ccagtcgcct
     5821 tcccgttccg ctatcggctg aatttgattg cgagtgagat atttatgcca gccagccaga
     5881 cgcagacgcg ccgagacaga acttaatggg cccgctaaca gcgcgatttg ctggtgaccc
     5941 aatgcgacca gatgctccac gcccagtcgc gtaccgtctt catgggagaa aataatactg
     6001 ttgatgggtg tctggtcaga gacatcaaga aataacgccg gaacattagt gcaggcagct
     6061 tccacagcaa tggcatcctg gtcatccagc ggatagttaa tgatcagccc actgacgcgt
     6121 tgcgcgagaa gattgtgcac cgccgcttta caggcttcga cgccgcttcg ttctaccatc
     6181 gacaccacca cgctggcacc cagttgatcg gcgcgagatt taatcgccgc gacaatttgc
     6241 gacggcgcgt gcagggccag actggaggtg gcaacgccaa tcagcaacga ctgtttgccc
     6301 gccagttgtt gtgccacgcg gttgggaatg taattcagct ccgccatcgc cgcttccact
     6361 ttttcccgcg ttttcgcaga aacgtggctg gcctggttca ccacgcggga aacggtctga
     6421 taagagacac cggcatactc tgcgacatcg tataacgtta ctggtttcac attcaccacc
     6481 ctgaattgac tctcttccgg gcgctatcat gccataccgc gaaaggtttt gcaccattcg
     6541 atggtgtcaa cgtaaatgca tgccgcttgg gaggcagata ggtaggcatg gcccccattt
     6601 tcaatacaag caacgcatga gaaagccccc ggaagatcac cttccggggg cttttttatt
     6661 gcgctccggc aattaaaaaa gcggctaacc acgccgcttt ttttacgtct gcaggcgaat
     6721 tgatctggtt tgacagctta tcaccaagcc agttacctcg gttcaaagag ttggtagctc
     6781 agagaacctt cgaaaaaccg ccctgcaagg cggttttttc gttttcagag caagagatta
     6841 cgcgcagacc aaaacgatct caagaagatc atcttattaa tcagataaaa tattataaat
     6901 gtgagcggat aacattgaca ttgtgagcgg ataacaagat actgagcaca tcagcaggtt
     6961 tcacacagga aaactagtat ggataagaaa tactcaatag gcttagctat cggcacaaat
     7021 agcgtcggat gggcggtgat cactgatgaa tataaggttc cgtctaaaaa gttcaaggtt
     7081 ctgggaaata cagaccgcca cagtatcaaa aaaaatctta taggggctct tttatttgac
     7141 agtggagaga cagcggaagc gactcgtctc aaacggacag ctcgtagaag gtatacacgt
     7201 cggaagaatc gtatttgtta tctacaggag attttttcaa atgagatggc gaaagtagat
     7261 gatagtttct ttcatcgact tgaagagtct tttttggtgg aagaagacaa gaagcatgaa
     7321 cgtcatccta tttttggaaa tatagtagat gaagttgctt atcatgagaa atatccaact
     7381 atctatcatc tgcgaaaaaa attggtagat tctactgata aagcggattt gcgcttaatc
     7441 tatttggcct tagcgcatat gattaagttt cgtggtcatt ttttgattga gggagattta
     7501 aatcctgata atagtgatgt ggacaaacta tttatccagt tggtacaaac ctacaatcaa
     7561 ttatttgaag aaaaccctat taacgcaagt ggagtagatg ctaaagcgat tctttctgca
     7621 cgattgagta aatcaagacg attagaaaat ctcattgctc agctccccgg tgagaagaaa
     7681 aatggcttat ttgggaatct cattgctttg tcattgggtt tgacccctaa ttttaaatca
     7741 aattttgatt tggcagaaga tgctaaatta cagctttcaa aagatactta cgatgatgat
     7801 ttagataatt tattggcgca aattggagat caatatgctg atttgttttt ggcagctaag
     7861 aatttatcag atgctatttt actttcagat atcctaagag taaatactga aataactaag
     7921 gctcccctat cagcttcaat gattaaacgc tacgatgaac atcatcaaga cttgactctt
     7981 ttaaaagctt tagttcgaca acaacttcca gaaaagtata aagaaatctt ttttgatcaa
     8041 tcaaaaaacg gatatgcagg ttatattgat gggggagcta gccaagaaga attttataaa
     8101 tttatcaaac caattttaga aaaaatggat ggtactgagg aattattggt gaaactaaat
     8161 cgtgaagatt tgctgcgcaa gcaacggacc tttgacaacg gctctattcc ccatcaaatt
     8221 cacttgggtg agctgcatgc tattttgaga agacaagaag acttttatcc atttttaaaa
     8281 gacaatcgtg agaagattga aaaaatcttg acttttcgaa tcccttatta tgttggtcca
     8341 ttggcgcgtg gcaatagtcg ttttgcatgg atgactcgga agtctgaaga aacaattacc
     8401 ccatggaatt ttgaagaagt tgtcgataaa ggtgcttcag ctcaatcatt tattgaacgc
     8461 atgacaaact ttgataaaaa tcttccaaat gaaaaagtac taccaaaaca tagtttgctt
     8521 tatgagtatt ttacggttta taacgaattg acaaaggtca aatatgttac tgaaggaatg
     8581 cgaaaaccag catttctttc aggtgaacag aagaaagcca ttgttgattt actcttcaaa
     8641 acaaatcgaa aagtaaccgt taagcaatta aaagaagatt atttcaaaaa aatagaatgt
     8701 tttgatagtg ttgaaatttc aggagttgaa gatagattta atgcttcatt aggtacctac
     8761 catgatttgc taaaaattat taaagataaa gattttttgg ataatgaaga aaatgaagat
     8821 atcttagagg atattgtttt aacattgacc ttatttgaag atagggagat gattgaggaa
     8881 agacttaaaa catatgctca cctctttgat gataaggtga tgaaacagct taaacgtcgc
     8941 cgttatactg gttggggacg tttgtctcga aaattgatta atggtattag ggataagcaa
     9001 tctggcaaaa caatattaga ttttttgaaa tcagatggtt ttgccaatcg caattttatg
     9061 cagctgatcc atgatgatag tttgacattt aaagaagaca ttcaaaaagc acaagtgtct
     9121 ggacaaggcg atagtttaca tgaacatatt gcaaatttag ctggtagccc tgctattaaa
     9181 aaaggtattt tacagactgt aaaagttgtt gatgaattgg tcaaagtaat ggggcggcat
     9241 aagccagaaa atatcgttat tgaaatggca cgtgaaaatc agacaactca aaagggccag
     9301 aaaaattcgc gagagcgtat gaaacgaatc gaagaaggta tcaaagaatt aggaagtcag
     9361 attcttaaag agcatcctgt tgaaaatact caattgcaaa atgaaaagct ctatctctat
     9421 tatctccaaa atggaagaga catgtatgtg gaccaagaat tagatattaa tcgtttaagt
     9481 gattatgatg tcgatgccat tgttccacaa agtttcctta aagacgattc aatagacaat
     9541 aaggtcttaa cgcgttctga taaaaatcgt ggtaaatcgg ataacgttcc aagtgaagaa
     9601 gtagtcaaaa agatgaaaaa ctattggaga caacttctaa acgccaagtt aatcactcaa
     9661 cgtaagtttg ataatttaac gaaagctgaa cgtggaggtt tgagtgaact tgataaagct
     9721 ggttttatca aacgccaatt ggttgaaact cgccaaatca ctaagcatgt ggcacaaatt
     9781 ttggatagtc gcatgaatac taaatacgat gaaaatgata aacttattcg agaggttaaa
     9841 gtgattacct taaaatctaa attagtttct gacttccgaa aagatttcca attctataaa
     9901 gtacgtgaga ttaacaatta ccatcatgcc catgatgcgt atctaaatgc cgtcgttgga
     9961 actgctttga ttaagaaata tccaaaactt gaatcggagt ttgtctatgg tgattataaa
    10021 gtttatgatg ttcgtaaaat gattgctaag tctgagcaag aaataggcaa agcaaccgca
    10081 aaatatttct tttactctaa tatcatgaac ttcttcaaaa cagaaattac acttgcaaat
    10141 ggagagattc gcaaacgccc tctaatcgaa actaatgggg aaactggaga aattgtctgg
    10201 gataaagggc gagattttgc cacagtgcgc aaagtattgt ccatgcccca agtcaatatt
    10261 gtcaagaaaa cagaagtaca gacaggcgga ttctccaagg agtcaatttt accaaaaaga
    10321 aattcggaca agcttattgc tcgtaaaaaa gactgggatc caaaaaaata tggtggtttt
    10381 gatagtccaa cggtagctta ttcagtccta gtggttgcta aggtggaaaa agggaaatcg
    10441 aagaagttaa aatccgttaa agagttacta gggatcacaa ttatggaaag aagttccttt
    10501 gaaaaaaatc cgattgactt tttagaagct aaaggatata aggaagttaa aaaagactta
    10561 atcattaaac tacctaaata tagtcttttt gagttagaaa acggtcgtaa acggatgctg
    10621 gctagtgccg gagaattaca aaaaggaaat gagctggctc tgccaagcaa atatgtgaat
    10681 tttttatatt tagctagtca ttatgaaaag ttgaagggta gtccagaaga taacgaacaa
    10741 aaacaattgt ttgtggagca gcataagcat tatttagatg agattattga gcaaatcagt
    10801 gaattttcta agcgtgttat tttagcagat gccaatttag ataaagttct tagtgcatat
    10861 aacaaacata gagacaaacc aatacgtgaa caagcagaaa atattattca tttatttacg
    10921 ttgacgaatc ttggagctcc cgctgctttt aaatattttg atacaacaat tgatcgtaaa
    10981 cgatatacgt ctacaaaaga agttttagat gccactctta tccatcaatc catcactggt
    11041 ctttatgaaa cacgcattga tttgagtcag ctaggaggtg acgcggccgc ggagcagaaa
    11101 ctcatctctg aagaagatct ggaacaaaag ttgatttcag aagaagatct ggaacagaag
    11161 ctcatctctg aggaagatct gtaataaggc gcgcctcctt aatgggactt gcagcctcgg
    11221 taccaaattc cagaaaagac acccgaaagg gtgttttttc gttttggtcc cacagaatga
    11281 gcatcatggc tctagtcgac atcggagaag agtacggctc ttttaaccgc ctcaagaacc
    11341 agataagtga aatctagttc caaactattt tgtcattttt aattttcgta ttagcttacg
    11401 acgctacacc cagttcccat ctattttgtc actcttccct aaataatcct taaaaactcc
    11461 atttccaccc ctcccagttc ccaactattt tgtccgccca cagcggggca tttttcttcc
    11521 tgttatgttt gggcgctgca ttaatgaatc ggccaacgcg cggggagagg cggtttgcgt
    11581 attgggcgct cttccgcttc ctcgctcact gacccgctgc gctcggtcgt tcggctgcgg
    11641 cgagcggtat cag
//
