LOCUS       Exported 11653 bp ds-DNA circular SYN 18-OCT-2018
DEFINITION  synthetic circular DNA
ACCESSION   .
VERSION     .
KEYWORDS    pTn7C75_20160103
SOURCE      synthetic DNA construct
  ORGANISM  synthetic DNA construct
REFERENCE   1 (bases 1 to 11653)
  AUTHORS   John Hawkins
  TITLE     Direct Submission
  JOURNAL   Exported Thursday, Oct 18, 2018 from SnapGene 3.1.4
            http://www.snapgene.com
FEATURES             Location/Qualifiers
     source          1..11653
                     /organism="synthetic DNA construct"
                     /mol_type="other DNA"
     oriT            8..116
                     /note="incP origin of transfer"
     rep_origin      385..773
                     /note="R6K gamma ori"
                     /note="gamma replication origin from E. coli plasmid R6K;
                     requires the R6K initiator protein pi for replication"
     CDS             complement(1074..1934)
                     /codon_start=1
                     /transl_table=11
                     /gene="bla"
                     /product="Bla"
                     /note="bla"
                     /db_xref="GI:403391486"
                     /protein_id="AFR43358.1"
                     /translation="MSIQHFRVALIPFFAAFCLPVFAHPETLVKVKDAEDQLGARVGYI
                     ELDLNSGKILESFRPEERFPMMSTFKVLLCGAVLSRIDAGQEQLGRRIHYSQNDLVEYS
                     PVTEKHLTDGMTVRELCSAAITMSDNTAANLLLTTIGGPKELTAFLHNMGDHVTRLDRW
                     EPELNEAIPNDERDTTMPVAMATTLRKLLTGELLTLASRQQLIDWMEADKVAGPLLRSA
                     LPAGWFIADKSGAGERGSRGIIAALGPDGKPSRIVVIYTTGSQATMDERNRQIAEIGAS
                     LIKHW"
     promoter        complement(1935..2039)
                     /gene="bla"
                     /note="AmpR promoter"
     mobile_element  2517..2714
                     /mobile_element_type="transposon:Tn7R"
                     /note="Tn7R"
     primer_bind     2719..2735
                     /note="KS primer"
                     /note="common sequencing primer, one of multiple similar
                     variants"
     terminator      2763..2857
                     /note="lambda t0 terminator"
                     /note="transcription terminator from phage lambda"
     terminator      2960..3046
                     /gene="Escherichia coli rrnB"
                     /note="rrnB T1 terminator"
                     /note="transcription terminator T1 from the E. coli rrnB
                     gene"
     protein_bind    3097..3144
                     /bound_moiety="FLP recombinase from the Saccharomyces
                     cerevisiae 2u plasmid"
                     /note="FRT"
                     /note="FLP-mediated recombination occurs in the 8-bp core
                     sequence TCTAGAAA (Turan and Bode, 2011)."
     CDS             complement(3192..3725)
                     /codon_start=1
                     /gene="aacC1"
                     /product="gentamycin acetyltransferase"
                     /note="GmR"
                     /note="confers resistance to gentamycin"
                     /translation="MLRSSNDVTQQGSRPKTKLGGSSMGIIRTCRLGPDQVKSMRAALD
                     LFGREFGDVATYSQHQPDSDYLGNLLRSKTFIALAAFDQEAVVGALAAYVLPRFEQPRS
                     EIYIYDLAVSGEHRRQGIATALINLLKHEANALGAYVIYVQADYGDDPAVALYTKLGIR
                     EEVMHFDIDPSTAT"
     promoter        complement(3914..3942)
                     /gene="intI1 (promoter lies within the coding sequence)"
                     /note="Pc promoter"
                     /note="class 1 integron promoter"
     protein_bind    4059..4106
                     /bound_moiety="FLP recombinase from the Saccharomyces
                     cerevisiae 2u plasmid"
                     /note="FRT"
                     /note="FLP-mediated recombination occurs in the 8-bp core
                     sequence TCTAGAAA (Turan and Bode, 2011)."
     terminator      complement(4107..4196)
                     /note="spy terminator"
     CDS             complement(4244..4921)
                     /codon_start=1
                     /product="monomeric derivative of DsRed (Campbell et al.,
                     2002)"
                     /note="mRFP1"
                     /translation="MASSEDVIKEFMRFKVRMEGSVNGHEFEIEGEGEGRPYEGTQTAK
                     LKVTKGGPLPFAWDILSPQFQYGSKAYVKHPADIPDYLKLSFPEGFKWERVMNFEDGGV
                     VTVTQDSSLQDGEFIYKVKLRGTNFPSDGPVMQKKTMGWEASTERMYPEDGALKGEIKM
                     RLKLKDGGHYDAEVKTTYMAKKPVQLPGAYKTDIKLDITSHNEDYTIVEQYERAEGRHS
                     TGA"
     misc_feature    4778..4797
                     /note="RR1"
     RBS             4928..4939
                     /note="RBS"
     RBS             4928..4939
                     /note="strong bacterial ribosome binding site (Elowitz and
                     Leibler, 2000)"
     promoter        complement(4949..4983)
                     /note="J23119 (BglII) promoter"
     terminator      complement(5052..5102)
                     /note="L3S1P13 terminator"
     terminator      complement(5189..5245)
                     /note="thrLABC terminator"
     terminator      complement(5246..5299)
                     /note="garPLRK-rnpB terminator"
     protein_bind    5354..5375
                     /bound_moiety="E. coli catabolite activator protein"
                     /note="CAP binding site"
                     /note="CAP binding activates transcription in the presence
                     of cAMP."
     CDS             complement(5388..6470)
                     /codon_start=1
                     /gene="lacI"
                     /product="lac repressor"
                     /note="lacI"
                     /note="The lac repressor binds to the lac operator to
                     inhibit transcription in E. coli. This inhibition can be
                     relieved by adding lactose or
                     isopropyl-beta-D-thiogalactopyranoside (IPTG)."
                     /translation="MKPVTLYDVAEYAGVSYQTVSRVVNQASHVSAKTREKVEAAMAEL
                     NYIPNRVAQQLAGKQSLLIGVATSSLALHAPSQIVAAIKSRADQLGASVVVSMVERSGV
                     EACKAAVHNLLAQRVSGLIINYPLDDQDAIAVEAACTNVPALFLDVSDQTPINSIIFSH
                     EDGTRLGVEHLVALGHQQIALLAGPLSSVSARLRLAGWHKYLTRNQIQPIAEREGDWSA
                     MSGFQQTMQMLNEGIVPTAMLVANDQMALGAMRAITESGLRVGADISVVGYDDTEDSSC
                     YIPPLTTIKQDFRLLGQTSVDRLLQLSQGQAVKGNQLLPVSLVKRKTTLAPNTQTASPR
                     ALADSLMQLARQVSRLESGQ"
     promoter        complement(6471..6548)
                     /gene="lacI (mutant)"
                     /note="lacIq promoter"
                     /note="In the lacIq allele, a single base change in the
                     promoter boosts expression of the lacI gene about 10-fold."
     terminator      6612..6664
                     /note="hisLGDCBHAFI terminator"
     terminator      6665..6713
                     /note="pdhR-aceEF-lpd terminator"
     promoter        6895..6943
                     /label=PLlacO1
                     /note="PLlacO-1 promoter"
     protein_bind    6900..6914
                     /bound_moiety="lac repressor encoded by lacI"
                     /note="lac operator"
                     /note="The lac repressor binds to the lac operator to
                     inhibit transcription in E. coli. This inhibition can be
                     relieved by adding lactose or
                     isopropyl-beta-D-thiogalactopyranoside (IPTG)."
     protein_bind    6921..6937
                     /bound_moiety="lac repressor encoded by lacI"
                     /note="lac operator"
                     /note="The lac repressor binds to the lac operator to
                     inhibit transcription in E. coli. This inhibition can be
                     relieved by adding lactose or
                     isopropyl-beta-D-thiogalactopyranoside (IPTG)."
     CDS             6979..11082
                     /codon_start=1
                     /product="catalytically dead mutant of the Cas9
                     endonuclease from the Streptococcus pyogenes Type II
                     CRISPR/Cas system"
                     /note="dCas9"
                     /note="RNA-guided DNA-binding protein that lacks
                     endonuclease activity due to the D10A mutation in the RuvC
                     catalytic domain and the H840A mutation in the HNH
                     catalytic domain"
                     /translation="MDKKYSIGLAIGTNSVGWAVITDEYKVPSKKFKVLGNTDRHSIKK
                     NLIGALLFDSGETAEATRLKRTARRRYTRRKNRICYLQEIFSNEMAKVDDSFFHRLEES
                     FLVEEDKKHERHPIFGNIVDEVAYHEKYPTIYHLRKKLVDSTDKADLRLIYLALAHMIK
                     FRGHFLIEGDLNPDNSDVDKLFIQLVQTYNQLFEENPINASGVDAKAILSARLSKSRRL
                     ENLIAQLPGEKKNGLFGNLIALSLGLTPNFKSNFDLAEDAKLQLSKDTYDDDLDNLLAQ
                     IGDQYADLFLAAKNLSDAILLSDILRVNTEITKAPLSASMIKRYDEHHQDLTLLKALVR
                     QQLPEKYKEIFFDQSKNGYAGYIDGGASQEEFYKFIKPILEKMDGTEELLVKLNREDLL
                     RKQRTFDNGSIPHQIHLGELHAILRRQEDFYPFLKDNREKIEKILTFRIPYYVGPLARG
                     NSRFAWMTRKSEETITPWNFEEVVDKGASAQSFIERMTNFDKNLPNEKVLPKHSLLYEY
                     FTVYNELTKVKYVTEGMRKPAFLSGEQKKAIVDLLFKTNRKVTVKQLKEDYFKKIECFD
                     SVEISGVEDRFNASLGTYHDLLKIIKDKDFLDNEENEDILEDIVLTLTLFEDREMIEER
                     LKTYAHLFDDKVMKQLKRRRYTGWGRLSRKLINGIRDKQSGKTILDFLKSDGFANRNFM
                     QLIHDDSLTFKEDIQKAQVSGQGDSLHEHIANLAGSPAIKKGILQTVKVVDELVKVMGR
                     HKPENIVIEMARENQTTQKGQKNSRERMKRIEEGIKELGSQILKEHPVENTQLQNEKLY
                     LYYLQNGRDMYVDQELDINRLSDYDVDAIVPQSFLKDDSIDNKVLTRSDKNRGKSDNVP
                     SEEVVKKMKNYWRQLLNAKLITQRKFDNLTKAERGGLSELDKAGFIKRQLVETRQITKH
                     VAQILDSRMNTKYDENDKLIREVKVITLKSKLVSDFRKDFQFYKVREINNYHHAHDAYL
                     NAVVGTALIKKYPKLESEFVYGDYKVYDVRKMIAKSEQEIGKATAKYFFYSNIMNFFKT
                     EITLANGEIRKRPLIETNGETGEIVWDKGRDFATVRKVLSMPQVNIVKKTEVQTGGFSK
                     ESILPKRNSDKLIARKKDWDPKKYGGFDSPTVAYSVLVVAKVEKGKSKKLKSVKELLGI
                     TIMERSSFEKNPIDFLEAKGYKEVKKDLIIKLPKYSLFELENGRKRMLASAGELQKGNE
                     LALPSKYVNFLYLASHYEKLKGSPEDNEQKQLFVEQHKHYLDEIIEQISEFSKRVILAD
                     ANLDKVLSAYNKHRDKPIREQAENIIHLFTLTNLGAPAAFKYFDTTIDRKRYTSTKEVL
                     DATLIHQSITGLYETRIDLSQLGGD"
     CDS             11085..11184
                     /codon_start=1
                     /note="3xMyc"
                     /translation="AAEQKLISEEDLEQKLISEEDLEQKLISEEDL"
     terminator      11216..11270
                     /note="L3S2P24 terminator"
     mobile_element  11337..11502
                     /mobile_element_type="transposon:Tn7"
                     /note="Tn7L"
                     /note="mini-Tn7 element (left end of the Tn7 transposon)"
ORIGIN
        1 agcttatcgg ccagcctcgc agagcaggat tcccgttgag caccgccagg tgcgaataag
       61 ggacagtgaa gaaggaacac ccgctcgcgg gtgggcctac ttcacctatc ctgcccggct
      121 gacgccgttg gatacaccaa ggaaagtcta cacgaaccct ttggcaaaat cctgtatatc
      181 gtgcgaaaaa ggatggatat accgaaaaaa tcgctataat gaccccgaag cagggttatg
      241 cagcggaaag tataccttaa ggaatcccct gataacgcag gaaagaacat gtgagcaaaa
      301 ggccagcaaa aggccaggaa ccgtaaaaag gccgcactcc ctgcctctgt catcacgata
      361 ctgtgatgcc atggctaatt cccatgtcag ccgttaagtg ttcctgtgtc actcaaaatt
      421 gctttgagag gctctaaggg cttctcagtg cgttacatcc ctggcttgtt gtccacaacc
      481 gttaaacctt aaaagcttta aaagccttat atattctttt ttttcttata aaacttaaaa
      541 ccttagaggc tatttaagtt gctgatttat attaatttta ttgttcaaac atgagagctt
      601 agtacgtgaa acatgagagc ttagtacgtt agccatgaga gcttagtacg ttagccatga
      661 gggtttagtt cgttaaacat gagagcttag tacgttaaac atgagagctt agtacgtgaa
      721 acatgagagc ttagtacgta ctatcaacag gttgaactgc tgatcttcag atcctctacg
      781 ccggacgcat cgtggccgga tcttgcggcc gcaaaaatta aaaatgaagt tttaaatcaa
      841 tctaaagtat atatgagtaa acttggtctg acagttacca atgcttaatc agtgaggcac
      901 caataactgc ctttgatctt ttctacgggg tctgacgctc agtggaacga aaactcacgt
      961 taagggattt tggtcatgag attatcaaaa aggatcttca cctagatcct tttaaattaa
     1021 aaatgaagtt ttaaatcaat ctaaagtata tatgagtaaa cttggtctga cagttaccaa
     1081 tgcttaatca gtgaggcacc tatctcagcg atctgtctat ttcgttcatc catagttgcc
     1141 tgactccccg tcgtgtagat aactacgata cgggagggct taccatctgg ccccagtgct
     1201 gcaatgatac cgcgggaccc acgctcaccg gctccagatt tatcagcaat aaaccagcca
     1261 gccggaaggg ccgagcgcag aagtggtcct gcaactttat ccgcctccat ccagtctatt
     1321 aattgttgcc gggaagctag agtaagtagt tcgccagtta atagtttgcg caacgttgtt
     1381 gccattgcta caggcatcgt ggtgtcacgc tcgtcgtttg gtatggcttc attcagctcc
     1441 ggttcccaac gatcaaggcg agttacatga tcccccatgt tgtgcaaaaa agcggttagc
     1501 tccttcggtc ctccgatcgt tgtcagaagt aagttggccg cagtgttatc actcatggtt
     1561 atggcagcac tgcataattc tcttactgtc atgccatccg taagatgctt ttctgtgact
     1621 ggtgagtact caaccaagtc attctgagaa tagtgtatgc ggcgaccgag ttgctcttgc
     1681 ccggcgtcaa tacgggataa taccgcgcca catagcagaa ctttaaaagt gctcatcatt
     1741 ggaaaacgtt cttcggggcg aaaactctca aggatcttac cgctgttgag atccagttcg
     1801 atgtaaccca ctcgtgcacc caactgatct tcagcatctt ttactttcac cagcgtttct
     1861 gggtgagcaa aaacaggaag gcaaaatgcc gcaaaaaagg gaataagggc gacacggaaa
     1921 tgttgaatac tcatactctt cctttttcaa tattattgaa gcatttatca gggttattgt
     1981 ctcatgagcg gatacatatt tgaatgtatt tagaaaaata aacaaatagg ggttccgcgc
     2041 acatttcccc gaaaagtgcc acctgacgtc taagaaacca ttattatcat gacattaacc
     2101 tataaaaata ggcgtatcac gaggcccttt cgtctcgcgc gtttcggtga tgacggtgaa
     2161 aacctctgac acatgcagct cccggagacg gtcacagctt gtctgtaagc ggatgccggg
     2221 agcagacaag cccgtcaggg cgcgtcagcg ggtgttggcg ggtgtcgggg ctggcttaac
     2281 tatgcggcat cagagcagat tgtactgaga gtgcaccata tgcggtgtga aataccgcac
     2341 agatgcgtaa ggagaaaata ccgcatcagg cgccattcgc cattcaggct gcgcaactgt
     2401 tgggaagggc gatcggtgcg ggcctcttcg ctattacgcc agctagagga ccagccgcgt
     2461 aacctggcaa aatcggttac ggttgagtaa taaatggatg ccctgcgtaa gcgggtgtgg
     2521 gcggacaata aagtcttaaa ctgaacaaaa tagatctaaa ctatgacaat aaagtcttaa
     2581 actagacaga atagttgtaa actgaaatca gtccagttat gctgtgaaaa agcatactgg
     2641 acttttgtta tggctaaagc aaactcttca ttttctgaag tgcaaattgc ccgtcgtatt
     2701 aaagaggggc gtggggttcg aggtcgacgg tatcgataag ctagcttaat tagctgagct
     2761 tggactcctg ttgatagatc cagtaatgac ctcagaactc catctggatt tgttcagaac
     2821 gctcggttgc cgccgggcgt tttttattgg tgagaatcca agctagactg cgatgagtgg
     2881 cagggcgggg cgtaattttt ttaaggcagt tattggtgcc cttaaacgcc tggggtaatg
     2941 actctctagc ttgaggcatc aaataaaacg aaaggctcag tcgaaagact gggcctttcg
     3001 ttttatctgt tgtttgtcgg tgaacgctct cctgagtagg acaaatccgc cgctaggagc
     3061 ttgcggcccg gacgatgagc tcgaattggg gatcttgaag tacctattcc gaagttccta
     3121 ttctctagaa agtataggaa cttcagagcg cttttgaagc tgatgctcga gatctcggct
     3181 tgaacgaatt gttaggtggc ggtacttggg tcgatatcaa agtgcatcac ttcttcccgt
     3241 atgcccaact ttgtatagag agccactgcg ggatcgtcac cgtaatctgc ttgcacgtag
     3301 atcacataag caccaagcgc gttggcctca tgcttgagga gattgatgag cgcggtggca
     3361 atgccctgcc tccggtgctc gccggagact gcgagatcat agatatagat ctcactacgc
     3421 ggctgctcaa acctgggcag aacgtaagcc gcgagagcgc caacaaccgc ttcttggtcg
     3481 aaggcagcaa gcgcgatgaa tgtcttacta cggagcaagt tcccgaggta atcggagtcc
     3541 ggctgatgtt gggagtaggt ggctacgtct ccgaactcac gaccgaaaag atcaagagca
     3601 gcccgcatgg atttgacttg gtcagggccg agcctacatg tgcgaatgat gcccatactt
     3661 gagccaccta actttgtttt agggcgactg ccctgctgcg taacatcgtt gctgctgcgt
     3721 aacatcgttg ctgctccata acatcaaaca tcgacccacg gcgtaacgcg cttgctgctt
     3781 ggatgcccga ggcatagact gtacaaaaaa acagtcataa caagccatga aaaccgccac
     3841 tgcgccgtta ccaccgctgc gttcggtcaa ggttctggac cagttgcgtg agcgcatacg
     3901 ctacttgcat tacagtttac gaaccgaaca ggcttatgtc aactgggttc gtgccttcat
     3961 ccgtttccac ggtgtgcgtc catgggcaaa tattatacgc aaggcgacaa ggctcgagag
     4021 ttcaacagac agccttcgtt cttatggccg ttcaggagga agttcctatt ccgaagttcc
     4081 tattctctag aaagtatagg aacttcttga gaagagaaaa gaaaaccgcc gatcctgtcc
     4141 accgcattac tgcaaggtag tggacaagac cggcggtctt aagttttttg gctgaaacga
     4201 atgacgaaaa ggctgtctga gcaaatccag gaggtcgttt ttattaagca ccggtggagt
     4261 gacgaccttc agcacgttcg tactgttcaa cgatggtgta gtcttcgttg tgggaggtga
     4321 tgtccagttt gatgtcggtt ttgtaagcac ccggcagctg aaccggtttt ttagccatgt
     4381 aggtggtttt aacttcagcg tcgtagtgac caccgtcttt cagtttcaga cgcattttga
     4441 tttcaccttt cagagcaccg tcttccgggt acatacgttc ggtggaagct tcccaaccca
     4501 tggttttttt ctgcataacc ggaccgtcgg acgggaagtt ggtaccacgc agtttaactt
     4561 tgtagatgaa ctcaccgtct tgcagggagg agtcctgggt aacggtaaca acaccaccgt
     4621 cttcgaagtt cataacacgt tcccatttga aaccttccgg gaaggacagt ttcaggtagt
     4681 ccgggatgtc agccgggtgt ttaacgtaag ctttggaacc gtactggaac tgcggggaca
     4741 ggatgtccca agcgaacggc agcggaccac ctttggtaac tttcagttta gcggtctggg
     4801 taccttcgta cggacgacct tcaccttcac cttcgatttc gaactcgtga ccgttaacgg
     4861 aaccttccat acgaactttg aaacgcatga actctttgat aacgtcttcg ctactcgcca
     4921 tggtaccttt ctcctcttta attaattcag atctattata cctaggactg agctagctgt
     4981 caaattcacc accctgaatt gactctcaaa ccgtattagc ccggtatttt ggaaatagcg
     5041 gaagcactga cttttgttat caataaaaaa ggccccccgt tagggaggcc ttattgttcg
     5101 tctactcgga agagcgagag acaacagaac ggtcagccac atgaattctt tcagctcagt
     5161 cgataggtag taggcaagag tagtcgcacc tttggtcgaa aaaaaaagcc cgcactgtca
     5221 ggtgcgggct tttttctgtg tttccccaaa agtaaaaacc cgccgaagcg ggtttttacg
     5281 taaaacaggt gaaactgacc agacgagaag gctttggagg tgataatggg gctcaaggac
     5341 cctggggtgc ctaatgagtg agctaactca cattaattgc gttgcgctca ctgcccgctt
     5401 tccagtcggg aaacctgtcg tgccagctgc attaatgaat cggccaacgc gcggggagag
     5461 gcggtttgcg tattgggcgc cagggtggtt tttcttttca ccagtgagac gggcaacagc
     5521 tgattgccct tcaccgcctg gccctgagag agttgcagca agcggtccac gctggtttgc
     5581 cccagcaggc gaaaatcctg tttgatggtg gttaacggcg ggatataaca tgagctgtct
     5641 tcggtatcgt cgtatcccac taccgagata tccgcaccaa cgcgcagccc ggactcggta
     5701 atggcgcgca ttgcgcccag cgccatctga tcgttggcaa ccagcatcgc agtgggaacg
     5761 atgccctcat tcagcatttg catggtttgt tgaaaaccgg acatggcact ccagtcgcct
     5821 tcccgttccg ctatcggctg aatttgattg cgagtgagat atttatgcca gccagccaga
     5881 cgcagacgcg ccgagacaga acttaatggg cccgctaaca gcgcgatttg ctggtgaccc
     5941 aatgcgacca gatgctccac gcccagtcgc gtaccgtctt catgggagaa aataatactg
     6001 ttgatgggtg tctggtcaga gacatcaaga aataacgccg gaacattagt gcaggcagct
     6061 tccacagcaa tggcatcctg gtcatccagc ggatagttaa tgatcagccc actgacgcgt
     6121 tgcgcgagaa gattgtgcac cgccgcttta caggcttcga cgccgcttcg ttctaccatc
     6181 gacaccacca cgctggcacc cagttgatcg gcgcgagatt taatcgccgc gacaatttgc
     6241 gacggcgcgt gcagggccag actggaggtg gcaacgccaa tcagcaacga ctgtttgccc
     6301 gccagttgtt gtgccacgcg gttgggaatg taattcagct ccgccatcgc cgcttccact
     6361 ttttcccgcg ttttcgcaga aacgtggctg gcctggttca ccacgcggga aacggtctga
     6421 taagagacac cggcatactc tgcgacatcg tataacgtta ctggtttcac attcaccacc
     6481 ctgaattgac tctcttccgg gcgctatcat gccataccgc gaaaggtttt gcaccattcg
     6541 atggtgtcaa cgtaaatgca tgccgcttgg gaggcagata ggtaggcatg gcccccattt
     6601 tcaatacaag caacgcatga gaaagccccc ggaagatcac cttccggggg cttttttatt
     6661 gcgctccggc aattaaaaaa gcggctaacc acgccgcttt ttttacgtct gcaggcgaat
     6721 tgatctggtt tgacagctta tcaccaagcc agttacctcg gttcaaagag ttggtagctc
     6781 agagaacctt cgaaaaaccg ccctgcaagg cggttttttc gttttcagag caagagatta
     6841 cgcgcagacc aaaacgatct caagaagatc atcttattaa tcagataaaa tattataaat
     6901 gtgagcggat aacattgaca ttgtgagcgg ataacaagat actgagcaca tcagcaggtt
     6961 tcacacagga aaactagtat ggataagaaa tactcaatag gcttagctat cggcacaaat
     7021 agcgtcggat gggcggtgat cactgatgaa tataaggttc cgtctaaaaa gttcaaggtt
     7081 ctgggaaata cagaccgcca cagtatcaaa aaaaatctta taggggctct tttatttgac
     7141 agtggagaga cagcggaagc gactcgtctc aaacggacag ctcgtagaag gtatacacgt
     7201 cggaagaatc gtatttgtta tctacaggag attttttcaa atgagatggc gaaagtagat
     7261 gatagtttct ttcatcgact tgaagagtct tttttggtgg aagaagacaa gaagcatgaa
     7321 cgtcatccta tttttggaaa tatagtagat gaagttgctt atcatgagaa atatccaact
     7381 atctatcatc tgcgaaaaaa attggtagat tctactgata aagcggattt gcgcttaatc
     7441 tatttggcct tagcgcatat gattaagttt cgtggtcatt ttttgattga gggagattta
     7501 aatcctgata atagtgatgt ggacaaacta tttatccagt tggtacaaac ctacaatcaa
     7561 ttatttgaag aaaaccctat taacgcaagt ggagtagatg ctaaagcgat tctttctgca
     7621 cgattgagta aatcaagacg attagaaaat ctcattgctc agctccccgg tgagaagaaa
     7681 aatggcttat ttgggaatct cattgctttg tcattgggtt tgacccctaa ttttaaatca
     7741 aattttgatt tggcagaaga tgctaaatta cagctttcaa aagatactta cgatgatgat
     7801 ttagataatt tattggcgca aattggagat caatatgctg atttgttttt ggcagctaag
     7861 aatttatcag atgctatttt actttcagat atcctaagag taaatactga aataactaag
     7921 gctcccctat cagcttcaat gattaaacgc tacgatgaac atcatcaaga cttgactctt
     7981 ttaaaagctt tagttcgaca acaacttcca gaaaagtata aagaaatctt ttttgatcaa
     8041 tcaaaaaacg gatatgcagg ttatattgat gggggagcta gccaagaaga attttataaa
     8101 tttatcaaac caattttaga aaaaatggat ggtactgagg aattattggt gaaactaaat
     8161 cgtgaagatt tgctgcgcaa gcaacggacc tttgacaacg gctctattcc ccatcaaatt
     8221 cacttgggtg agctgcatgc tattttgaga agacaagaag acttttatcc atttttaaaa
     8281 gacaatcgtg agaagattga aaaaatcttg acttttcgaa tcccttatta tgttggtcca
     8341 ttggcgcgtg gcaatagtcg ttttgcatgg atgactcgga agtctgaaga aacaattacc
     8401 ccatggaatt ttgaagaagt tgtcgataaa ggtgcttcag ctcaatcatt tattgaacgc
     8461 atgacaaact ttgataaaaa tcttccaaat gaaaaagtac taccaaaaca tagtttgctt
     8521 tatgagtatt ttacggttta taacgaattg acaaaggtca aatatgttac tgaaggaatg
     8581 cgaaaaccag catttctttc aggtgaacag aagaaagcca ttgttgattt actcttcaaa
     8641 acaaatcgaa aagtaaccgt taagcaatta aaagaagatt atttcaaaaa aatagaatgt
     8701 tttgatagtg ttgaaatttc aggagttgaa gatagattta atgcttcatt aggtacctac
     8761 catgatttgc taaaaattat taaagataaa gattttttgg ataatgaaga aaatgaagat
     8821 atcttagagg atattgtttt aacattgacc ttatttgaag atagggagat gattgaggaa
     8881 agacttaaaa catatgctca cctctttgat gataaggtga tgaaacagct taaacgtcgc
     8941 cgttatactg gttggggacg tttgtctcga aaattgatta atggtattag ggataagcaa
     9001 tctggcaaaa caatattaga ttttttgaaa tcagatggtt ttgccaatcg caattttatg
     9061 cagctgatcc atgatgatag tttgacattt aaagaagaca ttcaaaaagc acaagtgtct
     9121 ggacaaggcg atagtttaca tgaacatatt gcaaatttag ctggtagccc tgctattaaa
     9181 aaaggtattt tacagactgt aaaagttgtt gatgaattgg tcaaagtaat ggggcggcat
     9241 aagccagaaa atatcgttat tgaaatggca cgtgaaaatc agacaactca aaagggccag
     9301 aaaaattcgc gagagcgtat gaaacgaatc gaagaaggta tcaaagaatt aggaagtcag
     9361 attcttaaag agcatcctgt tgaaaatact caattgcaaa atgaaaagct ctatctctat
     9421 tatctccaaa atggaagaga catgtatgtg gaccaagaat tagatattaa tcgtttaagt
     9481 gattatgatg tcgatgccat tgttccacaa agtttcctta aagacgattc aatagacaat
     9541 aaggtcttaa cgcgttctga taaaaatcgt ggtaaatcgg ataacgttcc aagtgaagaa
     9601 gtagtcaaaa agatgaaaaa ctattggaga caacttctaa acgccaagtt aatcactcaa
     9661 cgtaagtttg ataatttaac gaaagctgaa cgtggaggtt tgagtgaact tgataaagct
     9721 ggttttatca aacgccaatt ggttgaaact cgccaaatca ctaagcatgt ggcacaaatt
     9781 ttggatagtc gcatgaatac taaatacgat gaaaatgata aacttattcg agaggttaaa
     9841 gtgattacct taaaatctaa attagtttct gacttccgaa aagatttcca attctataaa
     9901 gtacgtgaga ttaacaatta ccatcatgcc catgatgcgt atctaaatgc cgtcgttgga
     9961 actgctttga ttaagaaata tccaaaactt gaatcggagt ttgtctatgg tgattataaa
    10021 gtttatgatg ttcgtaaaat gattgctaag tctgagcaag aaataggcaa agcaaccgca
    10081 aaatatttct tttactctaa tatcatgaac ttcttcaaaa cagaaattac acttgcaaat
    10141 ggagagattc gcaaacgccc tctaatcgaa actaatgggg aaactggaga aattgtctgg
    10201 gataaagggc gagattttgc cacagtgcgc aaagtattgt ccatgcccca agtcaatatt
    10261 gtcaagaaaa cagaagtaca gacaggcgga ttctccaagg agtcaatttt accaaaaaga
    10321 aattcggaca agcttattgc tcgtaaaaaa gactgggatc caaaaaaata tggtggtttt
    10381 gatagtccaa cggtagctta ttcagtccta gtggttgcta aggtggaaaa agggaaatcg
    10441 aagaagttaa aatccgttaa agagttacta gggatcacaa ttatggaaag aagttccttt
    10501 gaaaaaaatc cgattgactt tttagaagct aaaggatata aggaagttaa aaaagactta
    10561 atcattaaac tacctaaata tagtcttttt gagttagaaa acggtcgtaa acggatgctg
    10621 gctagtgccg gagaattaca aaaaggaaat gagctggctc tgccaagcaa atatgtgaat
    10681 tttttatatt tagctagtca ttatgaaaag ttgaagggta gtccagaaga taacgaacaa
    10741 aaacaattgt ttgtggagca gcataagcat tatttagatg agattattga gcaaatcagt
    10801 gaattttcta agcgtgttat tttagcagat gccaatttag ataaagttct tagtgcatat
    10861 aacaaacata gagacaaacc aatacgtgaa caagcagaaa atattattca tttatttacg
    10921 ttgacgaatc ttggagctcc cgctgctttt aaatattttg atacaacaat tgatcgtaaa
    10981 cgatatacgt ctacaaaaga agttttagat gccactctta tccatcaatc catcactggt
    11041 ctttatgaaa cacgcattga tttgagtcag ctaggaggtg acgcggccgc ggagcagaaa
    11101 ctcatctctg aagaagatct ggaacaaaag ttgatttcag aagaagatct ggaacagaag
    11161 ctcatctctg aggaagatct gtaataaggc gcgcctcctt aatgggactt gcagcctcgg
    11221 taccaaattc cagaaaagac acccgaaagg gtgttttttc gttttggtcc cacagaatga
    11281 gcatcatggc tctagtcgac atcggagaag agtacggctc ttttaaccgc ctcaagaacc
    11341 agataagtga aatctagttc caaactattt tgtcattttt aattttcgta ttagcttacg
    11401 acgctacacc cagttcccat ctattttgtc actcttccct aaataatcct taaaaactcc
    11461 atttccaccc ctcccagttc ccaactattt tgtccgccca cagcggggca tttttcttcc
    11521 tgttatgttt gggcgctgca ttaatgaatc ggccaacgcg cggggagagg cggtttgcgt
    11581 attgggcgct cttccgcttc ctcgctcact gacccgctgc gctcggtcgt tcggctgcgg
    11641 cgagcggtat cag
//
